Addgene plasmid #61773: psiCHECK-2-Fhod1-3'UTR
Purpose: Luciferase reporter containing the 3'UTR of mouse Fhod1
Depositing lab: Judy Lieberman. Depositing organization: Boston Children's Hospital. Publication: miR-200 promotes the mesenchymal to epithelial transition by suppressing multiple members of the Zeb2 and Snail1 transcriptional repressor complexes. Perdigao-Henriques R, Petrocca F, Altschuler G, Thomas MP, Le MT, Tan SM, Hide W, Lieberman J. Oncogene. 2015 Mar 23. doi: 10.1038/onc.2015.69. PubMed 25798844.
Backbone
  Vector backbone: psiCHECK-2
  Backbone size w/o insert (bp): 6273
  Vector type: Luciferase
Growth in bacteria
  Bacterial resistance: Ampicillin, 100 μg/mL
  Growth temperature: 37°C
  Growth strain: DH5alpha
  Copy number: High Copy
Gene/Insert
  Gene/Insert name: mouse Fhod1 3'UTR
  Species: M. musculus (mouse)
  Insert size (bp): 229
  Cloning method: Restriction Enzyme; 5′ cloning site XhoI (not destroyed); 3′ cloning site NotI (not destroyed)
  Sequencing primers: 5′ 5'-GTCCGCAACTACAACGCCTACCTT-3'
Terms and licenses: Academic/Nonprofit Terms; Industry Terms: Not Available to Industry
How to cite: psiCHECK-2-Fhod1-3'UTR was a gift from Judy Lieberman (Addgene plasmid # 61773 ; http://n2t.net/addgene:61773 ; RRID:Addgene_61773)
