[The description below was written by a language model from this plasmid's Addgene catalogue record.]
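Description:
psiCHECK-2-Fhod1-3'UTR is a dual-luciferase reporter plasmid built on the psiCHECK-2 backbone (6273 bp without insert) and carrying a 229 bp fragment corresponding to the 3' untranslated region of mouse Fhod1. The fragment was inserted by restriction cloning between XhoI and NotI sites, both of which remain intact, so the insert can be excised or exchanged. The plasmid is maintained in E. coli as a high-copy vector under ampicillin selection. No feature table accompanies the record, so promoters, polyadenylation signals and the origin of replication are not individually listed.

In the standard psiCHECK-2 design, the XhoI–NotI cloning region lies immediately downstream of the Renilla luciferase coding sequence, so the cloned UTR becomes part of the Renilla transcript. A separate firefly luciferase cassette on the same plasmid serves as an internal control. Any regulator that acts through the inserted UTR, such as a microRNA that destabilises the mRNA or represses its translation, lowers Renilla output. Firefly signal is unaffected, and the Renilla-to-firefly ratio corrects for differences in transfection efficiency and cell number.

The stated purpose is simply a luciferase reporter containing the Fhod1 3'UTR. The associated publication concerns miR-200 and its suppression of components linked to the Zeb2 and Snail1 repressor complexes during mesenchymal-to-epithelial transition. This suggests the construct was used to test whether Fhod1 is a direct miR-200 target after transfection into mammalian cells. The record does not itself specify the microRNA binding sites present in the fragment or whether mutant control versions exist.
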