>Addgene plasmid #61773 | psiCHECK-2-Fhod1-3'UTR | addgene partial sequence | sequence record 105757 | HSV-TK-proF 5'-CCAGGTCCACTTCGCATATT-3'
GAACACCGAGCGACCCTGCAGCGACCCGCTTAAAAGCTTGGCATTCCGGTACTGTTGGTAAAGCCACCAT
GGCCGATGCTAAGAACATTAAGAAGGGCCCTGCTCCCTTCTACCCTCTGGAGGATGGCACCGCTGGCGAG
CAGCTGCACAAGGCCATGAAGAGGTATGCCCTGGTGCCTGGCACCATTGCCTTCACCGATGCCCACATTG
AGGTGGACATCACCTATGCCGAGTACTTCGAGATGTCTGTGCGCCTGGCCGAGGCCATGAAGAGGTACGG
CCTGAACACCAACCACCGCATCGTGGTGTGCTCTGAGAACTCTCTGCAGTTCTTCATGCCAGTGCTGGGC
GCCCTGTTCATCGGAGTGGCCGTGGCCCCTGCTAACGACATTTACAACGAGCGCGAGCTGCTGAACAGCA
TGGGCATTTCTCAGCCTACCGTGGTGTTCGTGTCTAAGAAGGGCCTGCAGAAGATCCTGAACGTGCAGAA
GAAGCTGCCTATCATCCAGAAGATCATCATCATGGACTCTAAGACCGACTACCAGGGCTTCCAGAGCATG
TACACATTCGTGACATCTCATCTGCCTCCTGGCTTCAACGAGTACGACTTCGTGCCAGAGTCTTTCGACA
GGGACAAAACCATTGCCCTGATCATGAACAGCTCTGGGTCTACCGGCCTGCCTAAGGGCGTGGCCCTGCC
TCATCGCACCGCCTGTGTGCGCTTCTCTCACGCCCGCGACCCTATTTTCGGCAACCAGATCATCCCCGAC
ACCGCTATTCTGAGCGTGGTGCCATTCCACCACGGCTTCGGCATGTTCACCACCCTGGGCTACCTGATTT
GCGGCTTTCGGGTGGTGCTGATGTACCGCTTCGAGGAGGAGCTGTTCCTGCGCAGCCTGCAAGACTACAA
AATTCAGTCTGCCCTGCTGGTGCCAACCCTGTTCAGCTTCTTCGCTAAGAGCACCCTGATCGACAA
